Addgene plasmid #12564: PCD FL2X
Depositing lab: Carl Novina. Depositing organization: Dana-Farber Cancer Institute. Publication: Recapitulation of short RNA-directed translational gene silencing in vitro. Wang B, Love TM, Call ME, Doench JG, Novina CD. Mol Cell. 2006 May 19. 22(4):553-60. 10.1016/j.molcel.2006.03.034 PubMed 16713585.
Backbone
  Vector backbone: pcDNA3.1
  Backbone manufacturer: Invitrogen
  Backbone size w/o insert (bp): 7200
  Vector type: Mammalian Expression, Luciferase ; Reporter for translation repression
  Selectable markers: Neomycin (select with G418)
Growth in bacteria
  Bacterial resistance: Ampicillin, 100 μg/mL
  Growth temperature: 37°C
  Growth strain: DH5alpha
  Copy number: High Copy
Gene/Insert
  Gene/Insert name: Two CXCR4 imperfect binding sites (alt name: CXCR4)
  Species: H. sapiens (human)
  Insert size (bp): 60
  Entrez Gene: CXCR4 (a.k.a. CD184, D2S201E, FB22, HM89, HSY3RR, LAP-3, LAP3, LCR1, LESTR, NPY3R, NPYR, NPYRL, NPYY3R, WHIM, WHIMS, WHIMS1)
  Tag / fusion protein: luciferase (N terminal on backbone)
  Cloning method: Restriction Enzyme; 5′ cloning site XbaI (not destroyed); 3′ cloning site ApaI (not destroyed)
  Sequencing primers: 5′ n/a; 3′ BGH rev primer
Terms and licenses: Academic/Nonprofit Terms; Industry Terms: Not Available to Industry
Depositor comments: Firefly luciferase was cloned into the HindIII/SpeI sites of pcDNA3.1. Two imperfect complementary binding sites to the antisense strand of CXCR4 siRNA were cloned in the XbaI/ApaI sites in the 3'UTR of luciferase. Author's sequence data was obtained by using a primer reading forward from inside the luciferase gene.
How to cite: PCD FL2X was a gift from Carl Novina (Addgene plasmid # 12564 ; http://n2t.net/addgene:12564 ; RRID:Addgene_12564)
