[The description below was written by a language model from this plasmid's Addgene catalogue record.]
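Description:
PCD FL2X is a mammalian expression reporter plasmid built on the pcDNA3.1 backbone and designed to read out translational repression directed by a short RNA. It is propagated in E. coli as a high-copy plasmid under ampicillin selection, and it carries the neomycin resistance marker, which allows G418 selection of transfected mammalian cells. The record does not include a feature table, so regulatory elements are not itemised. pcDNA3.1 vectors generally drive the insert from a CMV promoter and terminate with a BGH polyadenylation signal, and the use of a BGH reverse sequencing primer is consistent with the latter.

The payload is a firefly luciferase coding sequence placed in the HindIII/SpeI sites of the polylinker, followed by a short insert of about 60 bp cloned between XbaI and ApaI, both of which are retained. This places the insert in the luciferase 3′UTR. It comprises two binding sites that are imperfectly complementary to the antisense strand of a CXCR4 siRNA. Although the catalogue lists luciferase as an N-terminal fusion and links the entry to the human CXCR4 gene, the sites are untranslated target elements rather than CXCR4 coding sequence.

Because the pairing is imperfect, the CXCR4 short RNA is expected to act on the transcript in a microRNA-like manner, reducing luciferase protein output rather than directing the cleavage associated with a perfectly matched site. The "2X" in the name appears to refer to the two sites. The plasmid serves as a luciferase reporter for studying short RNA-directed translational silencing, and the associated work concerned reproducing this process in vitro.
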