>Addgene plasmid #12564 | PCD FL2X | depositor partial sequence | sequence record 7363 | Author sequence
GGCTACNTTCTGGAGACATAGCTTACTGGGACGAAGACGAACACTTCTTCATCGTTGACCGCCTGAAGTC
TCTGATTAAGTACAAAGGCTATCAGGTGGCTCCCGCTGAATTGGAATCCATCTTGCTCCAACACCCCAAC
ATCTTCGACGCAGGTGTCGCAGGTCTTCCCGACGATGACGCCGGTGAACTTCCCGCCGCCGTTGTTGTTT
TGGAGCACGGAAAGACGATGACGGAAAAAGAGATCGTGGATTACGTCGCCAGTCAAGTAACAACCGCGAA
AAAGTTGCGCGGAGGAGTTGTGTTTGTGGACGAAGTACCGAAAGGTCTTACCGGAAAACTCGACGCAAGA
AAAATCAGAGAGATCCTCATAAAGGCCAAGAAGGGCGGAAAGATCGCCGTGTAATTCTAGACTCGAGCCG
GAAGTTTTCACAAAGTTAACACCGGAAGTTTTCACAAAGCTAACACCGGATCGCGGGCCCGTTTAAACCC
GCTGATCAGCCTCGACTGTGCCTTCTAGTTGCCAGCCATCTGTTGTTTGCCCCTCCCCCGTGCCTTCCTT
GACCCTGGAAGGTGCCACTCCCACTGTCCTTTCCTAATAAAATGAGGAAATTGCATCGCATTGTCTGAGT
AGGTGTCATTCTATTCTGGGGGGTGGGGTGGGGCAGGACAGCAAGGGGGAGGANTGGGAAGACAATAGCA
NGCATGCTGGGGATGCGGTGGGCTCTATGGCTTCTGANGCGGAAAGAACCAGCTGGGGCTCTAGGGGGTA
TCCCC
[57 nt withheld, positions 776-832]
N
[56 nt withheld, positions 834-889]
NCGCCACGTTCGC
