>Addgene plasmid #12564 | PCD FL2X | addgene partial sequence | sequence record 18995 | BGH-rev 5'-TAGAAGGCACAGTCGAGG-3'
GGGCCCGCGATCCGGTGTTAGCTTTGTGAAACTTCCGGTGTTAACTTTGTGAAAACTTCCGGCTCGAGTC
TAGAATTACACGGCGATCTTTCCGCCCTTCTTGGCCTTTATGAGGATCTCTCTGATTTTTCTTGCGTCGA
GTTTTCCGGTAAGACCTTTCGGTACTTCGTCCACAAACACAACTCCTCCGCGCAACTTTTTCGCGGTTGT
TACTTGACTGGCGACGTAATCCACGATCTCTTTTTCCGTCATCGTCTTTCCGTGCTCCAAAACAACAACG
GCGGCGGGAAGTTCACCGGCGTCATCGTCGGGAAGACCTGCGACACCTGCGTCGAAGATGTTGGGGTGTT
GGAGCAAGATGGATTCCAATTCAGCGGGAGCCACCTGATAGCCTTTGTACTTAATCAGAGACTTCAGGCG
GTCAACGATGAAGAAGTGTTCGTCTTCGTCCCAGTAAGCTATGTCTCCAGAATGTAGCCATCCATCCTTG
TCAATCAAGGCGTTGGTCGCTTCCGGATTGTTTACATAACCGGACATAATCATAGGACCTCTCACACACA
GTTCGCCTCTTTGATTAACGCCCAGCGTTTTCCCGGTATCCAGATCCACAACCTTCGCTTCAAAAAATGG
AACAACTTTACCGACCGCGCCCGGTTTATCATCCCCCTCGGGTGTAATCAGAATAGCTGATGTAGTCTCA
